>Addgene plasmid #164064 | EF1a_DIO_R133C-HaloTag | addgene full sequence | sequence record 323737 | Addgene NGS Result
CCTGCAGGCAGCTGCGCGCTCGCTCGCTCACTGAGGCCGCCCGGGCGTCGGGCGACCTTTGGTCGCCCGG
CCTCAGTGAGCGAGCGAGCGCGCAGAGAGGGAGTGGCCAACTCCATCACTAGGGGTTCCTGCGGCCGCAC
GCGTAAGCTTTGCAAAGATGGATAAAGTTTTAAACAGAGAGGAATCTTTGCAGCTAATGGACCTTCTAGG
TCTTGAAAGGAGTGGGAATTGGCTCCGGTGCCCGTCAGTGGGCAGAGCGCACATCGCCCACAGTCCCCGA
GAAGTTGGGGGGAGGGGTCGGCAATTGAACCGGTGCCTAGAGAAGGTGGCGCGGGGTAAACTGGGAAAGT
GATGTCGTGTACTGGCTCCGCCTTTTTCCCGAGGGTGGGGGAGAACCGTATATAAGTGCAGTAGTCGCCG
TGAACGTTCTTTTTCGCAACGGGTTTGCCGCCAGAACACAGGTAAGTGCCGTGTGTGGTTCCCGCGGGCC
TGGCCTCTTTACGGGTTATGGCCCTTGCGTGCCTTGAATTACTTCCACCTGGCTGCAGTACGTGATTCTT
GATCCCGAGCTTCGGGTTGGAAGTGGGTGGGAGAGTTCGAGGCCTTGCGCTTAAGGAGCCCCTTCGCCTC
GTGCTTGAGTTGAGGCCTGGCCTGGGCGCTGGGGCCGCCGCGTGCGAATCTGGTGGCACCTTCGCGCCTG
TCTCGCTGCTTTCGATAAGTCTCTAGCCATTTAAAATTTTTGATGACCTGCTGCGACGCTTTTTTTCTGG
CAAGATAGTCTTGTAAATGCGGGCCAAGATCTGCACACTGGTATTTCGGTTTTTGGGGCCGCGGGCGGCG
ACGGGGCCCGTGCGTCCCAGCGCACATGTTCGGCGAGGCGGGGCCTGCGAGCGCGGCCACCGAGAATCGG
ACGGGGGTAGTCTCAAGCTGGCCGGCCTGCTCTGGTGCCTGGCCTCGCGCCGCCGTGTATCGCCCCGCCC
TGGGCGGCAAGGCTGGCCCGGTCGGCACCAGTTGCGTGAGCGGAAAGATGGCCGCTTCCCGGCCCTGCTG
CAGGGAGCTCAAAATGGAGGACGCGGCGCTCGGGAGAGCGGGCGGGTGAGTCACCCACACAAAGGAAAAG
GGCCTTTCCGTCCTCAGCCGTCGCTTCATGTGACTCCACGGAGTACCGGGCGCCGTCCAGGCACCTCGAT
TAGTTCTCGAGCTTTTGGAGTACGTCGTCTTTAGGTTGGGGGGAGGGGTTTTATGCGATGGAGTTTCCCC
ACACTGAGTGGGTGGAGACTGAAGTTAGGCCAGCTTGGCACTTGATGTAATTCTCCTTGGAATTTGCCCT
TTTTGAGTTTGGATCTTGGTTCATTCTCAAGCCTCAGACAGTGGTTCAAAGTTTTTTTCTTCCATTTCAG
GTGTCGTGAGGTACCGGATCCTCTAGAGTCGACTCCGGAATAACTTCGTATAGGATACTTTATACGAAGT
TATGCAGAATGGTAGCTGGATTGTAGCTGCTATTAGCAATATGAAACCTCTTAATAACTTCGTATAGCAT
ACATTATACGAAGTTATGGCGCGCCTTACTTGTACACATGTCCTAACCGGAAATCTCGAGGGTAGACAGC
CAGCGCGCGATCTCGCTGCCGATCAGGTCCGGGTTGTCTTCTTGCAGCAGATTCAGACCCGGGCCGATGT
CCACAGCCTTGCAGTTAGGCAGGCTTTTGGCCAGGCGAGCGGCTTCGGCCGGTGGGATCAGAACGCCTGG
GGTGCCCCAGAACAGCAGCTTCGGGACAGGGGACTGGTGCAGCCAGTCCATGTATTCTTCGACCAGCGCG
ACGATGTTCGCTGGCTCACCGGCGATTGGCAGCTCGTTTGGGAAGCGCCACAGTGGCTCGCGGTCAACAG
GATTCAGGAACGGCTCGCGGTAATGGTCCATCTCGACTTCAGTCAGCGGGCGGACGACACCCATCGGCAG
CGTACCCTCGATAAAAACGTTCTGATCGATGATCAGCTTGCGGCCGACGTCGGTGGTGCGGAAGGCCTGG
AAGGTCTCGCGGGCAAATTCTGGCCATTCGTCCCAGGTCGGGATAGGGCGGATGAACTCCATAAATGCAA
TACCTTTGACGCGCTCTGGATTGCGCTTGGCCCAGTGGAAACCCAGAGCGGAGCCCCAGTCGTGAATGAC
CAGGACGACCTCTTCCAGACCCAGGGCTTCGATGAAGGCATCCATGAAGCGGACGTGGTCGTCGAAGAAA
TAACCCAGGTCTGGTTTGTCGGATTTGCCCATACCGATCAGGTCTGGAGCAATGCAGCGATGGGTCGGTG
CAACATGCGGGATGATGTTGCGCCACACGTAGGAGGAGGTCGGGTTACCGTGCAGGAACAGCACAGGGGT
GCCATCGCGCGGACCAACATCGACGTAGTGCATGCGCTCGCCCAGGACTTCCACATAATGGGGGTCGAAT
GGAAAGCCAGTACCGATTTCGGTGGCGACCGGTGGATCCTTACAGCTAACTCTCTCGGTCACGGGCGTCC
GGCTGTCCACAGGCTCCTCTCTGTTTGGCCTTGGCATGGAAGATGAAACAATGTCTTTGCGCTCTCCCTC
CCCTCGGTGTTTGTACTTTTCTGCAACTGTGGTAGTGGTGGCGACCATAGGCTGAGTCTTAGCTGGCTCC
TTGGGGCAGCCATCGCTTTCCAGTGAGCCTCCTCGGGGCATCTTCTCTTCTTTGCAGATGCTGCTGCTCA
AGTCCTGAGGCTCAGGGGGGCTGATGGGGTCCTCAGAGCTCTCAGGCTCAGGTGGGGGTGGGGATGGGAG
CAGTGGCATGGGGGCCTTTGTGGACTCTGAGTGATGGTGGTGATGATGGTGCTCCTTCTTAGGTGGGGAG
GAGGCACTGCTGCTGCGCCCCTTGGGGCTGCTCTCCTTGCTTTTACGCCCAGGGCTCTTGCAGGTCTTCA
GTCCCTTCCCGCTTTTCTCACCAAGGGTGGACACCAGCAGGGGCTTCACCACTTCCTTGACCTCGATGCT
GACCGTCTCCCGGGTCTTGCGCTTCTTGATGGGGAGCACAGTCTCATGCACAGACCGTATGGAAGACTCC
TTCACGGCTTTCTTTTTGGCCTCAGCTGCAGCAGCTGCCACCACACTCCCAGGCTTTCTACCCCGTTTCT
TAGGAATGGCCTGGGGGTCAGCTTCAGCTTTTCGCTTTCTGCCAGGGCGTTTGATCACCATGACCTGGGC
AGATGTGGTAGCCCCACCTCCCTCACCCTTACCCCCAGGCGATGCTTGGAAAGGCATCTTGACAACAAGT
TTCCCAGGGCTCTTCTCCAGGACCCTTTTCACCTGAACACCTTCTGATGCTGCTGCCTTTGGTCTCCCAG
TGCCGCTCCCTTTGGGGCGTCCCCGACCCCTGCCAGTTCCTGGAGCTTTGGGAGATTTGGGCTTCTTAGG
TGGTTTCTGCTCTCTCCTGGAGGGGCTCCCTCTCCCAGTTACCGTGAAGTCAAAATCATTAGGGTCCAAG
GAGGTGTCTCCCACCTTTTCAAAGTATGCAATCAATTCTACTTTAGAGCAAAAAGCTTTTCCCTGGGGAT
TGATCAAATATACATCATACTTTCCAGCAGATCGGCCAGACTTCCTTTGTTTAAGCTTTCGTGTCCAACC
TTCAGGCAAGGTGGGGTCATCATACATAGGTCCCCGGTCACGGATAATGGAGCGCCGCTGTTTGGGGGAA
GCCGAGGCTTCTGGCACTGCTGGGGCAGAGCCTGAGCTTTCTGATGTTTCTGCTTTGCCTGCCTCTGCTG
GCTCTGCAGAATGGTGGGCTGAAGGTTGTAGTGGCTCATGCTTGCCTTCTTTGTCCTCCTTCTTGTCTTT
CTTCGCCTTCTTAAACTTCAGTGGCTTGTCTCTGAGGCCCTGGAGATCCTGGTCTTCTGACTTTTCCTCC
AGTCTCTCCTCCTCGCCTCCTCCTCCTCCTCCGCTCGGCGCGGCGGCGGCGGCGGCGGTGGCGGCAGCGG
CGGCCATGCTAGCATAACTTCGTATAAAGTATCCTATACGAAGTTATTTGCCTTAACCCAGAAATTATCA
CTGTTATTCTTTAGAATGGTGCAAAGAATAACTTCGTATAATGTATGCTATACGAAGTTATGAATTCGAT
ATCAAGCTTATCGATAATCAACCTCTGGATTACAAAATTTGTGAAAGATTGACTGGTATTCTTAACTATG
TTGCTCCTTTTACGCTATGTGGATACGCTGCTTTAATGCCTTTGTATCATGCTATTGCTTCCCGTATGGC
TTTCATTTTCTCCTCCTTGTATAAATCCTGGTTGCTGTCTCTTTATGAGGAGTTGTGGCCCGTTGTCAGG
CAACGTGGCGTGGTGTGCACTGTGTTTGCTGACGCAACCCCCACTGGTTGGGGCATTGCCACCACCTGTC
AGCTCCTTTCCGGGACTTTCGCTTTCCCCCTCCCTATTGCCACGGCGGAACTCATCGCCGCCTGCCTTGC
CCGCTGCTGGACAGGGGCTCGGCTGTTGGGCACTGACAATTCCGTGGTGTTGTCGGGGAAATCATCGTCC
TTTCCTTGGCTGCTCGCCTATGTTGCCACCTGGATTCTGCGCGGGACGTCCTTCTGCTACGTCCCTTCGG
CCCTCAATCCAGCGGACCTTCCTTCCCGCGGCCTGCTGCCGGCTCTGCGGCCTCTTCCGCGTCTTCGCCT
TCGCCCTCAGACGAGTCGGATCTCCCTTTGGGCCGCCTCCCCGCATCGATACCGAGCGCTGCTCGAGAGA
TCTACGGGTGGCATCCCTGTGACCCCTCCCCAGTGCCTCTCCTGGCCCTGGAAGTTGCCACTCCAGTGCC
CACCAGCCTTGTCCTAATAAAATTAAGTTGCATCATTTTGTCTGACTAGGTGTCCTTCTATAATATTATG
GGGTGGAGGGGGGTGGTATGGAGCAAGGGGCAAGTTGGGAAGACAACCTGTAGGGCCTGCGGGGTCTATT
GGGAACCAAGCTGGAGTGCAGTGGCACAATCTTGGCTCACTGCAATCTCCGCCTCCTGGGTTCAAGCGAT
TCTCCTGCCTCAGCCTCCCGAGTTGTTGGGATTCCAGGCATGCATGACCAGGCTCAGCTAATTTTTGTTT
TTTTGGTAGAGACGGGGTTTCACCATATTGGCCAGGCTGGTCTCCAACTCCTAATCTCAGGTGATCTACC
CACCTTGGCCTCCCAAATTGCTGGGATTACAGGCGTGAACCACTGCTCCCTTCCCTGTCCTTCTGATTTT
GTAGGTAACCACGTGCGGACCGAGCGGCCGCAGGAACCCCTAGTGATGGAGTTGGCCACTCCCTCTCTGC
GCGCTCGCTCGCTCACTGAGGCCGGGCGACCAAAGGTCGCCCGACGCCCGGGCTTTGCCCGGGCGGCCTC
AGTGAGCGAGCGAGCGCGCAGCTGCCTGCAGGGGCGCCTGATGCGGTATTTTCTCCTTACGCATCTGTGC
GGTATTTCACACCGCATA
[95 nt withheld, positions 5479-5573]
T
[46 nt withheld, positions 5575-5620]
C
[141 nt withheld, positions 5622-5762]
CCTTTGACGTTGGAGTCCACGTTCTTT
[37 nt withheld, positions 5790-5826]
ACTCTATCTCGGGCTATTCTTTTGATTTATAAGGGATTTTGCCGATTTCGGTCTATTGGTTAAAAAATGA
GCTGATTTAACAAAAATTTAACGCGAATTTTAACAAAATATTAACGTTTACAATTTTATGGTGCACTCTC
AGTACAATCTGCTCTGATGCCGCATAGTTAAGCCAGCCCCGACACCCGCCAACACCCGCTGACGCGCCCT
GACGGGCTTGTCTGCTCCCGGCATCCGCTTACAGACAAGCTGTGACCGTCTCCGGGAGCTGCATGTGTCA
GAGGTTTTCACCGTCATCACCGAAACGCGCGAGACGAAAGGGCCTCGTGATACGCCTATTTTTATAGGTT
AATGTCATGATAATAATGGTTTCTTAGACGTCAGGTGGCACTTTTCGGGGAAATGTGCGCGGAACCCCTA
TTTGTTTATTTTTCTAAATACATTCAAATATGTATCCGCTCATGAGACAATAACCCTGATAAATGCTTCA
ATAATATTGAAAAAGGAAGAGTATGAGTATTCAACATTTCCGTGTCGCCCTTATTCCCTTTTTTGCGGCA
TTTTGCCTTCCTGTTTTTGCTCACCCAGAAACGCTGGTGAAAGTAAAAGATGCTGAAGATCAGTTGGGTG
CACGAGTGGGTTACATCGAACTGGATCTCAACAGCGGTAAGATCCTTGAGAGTTTTCGCCCCGAAGAACG
TTTTCCAATGATGAGCACTTTTAAAGTTCTGCTATGTGGCGCGGTATTATCCCGTATTGACGCCGGGCAA
GAGCAACTCGGTCGCCGCATACACTATTCTCAGAATGACTTGGTTGAGTACTCACCAGTCACAGAAAAGC
ATCTTACGGATGGCATGACAGTAAGAGAATTATGCAGTGCTGCCATAACCATGAGTGATAACACTGCGGC
CAACTTACTTCTGACAACGATCGGAGGACCGAAGGAGCTAACCGCTTTTTTGCACAACATGGGGGATCAT
GTAACTCGCCTTGATCGTTGGGAACCGGAGCTGAATGAAGCCATACCAAACGACGAGCGTGACACCACGA
TGCCTGTAGCAATGGCAACAACGTTGCGCAAACTATTAACTGGCGAACTACTTACTCTAGCTTCCCGGCA
ACAATTAATAGACTGGATGGAGGCGGATAAAGTTGCAGGACCACTTCTGCGCTCGGCCCTTCCGGCTGGC
TGGTTTATTGCTGATAAATCTGGAGCCGGTGAGCGTGGGTCTCGCGGTATCATTGCAGCACTGGGGCCAG
ATGGTAAGCCCTCCCGTATCGTAGTTATCTACACGACGGGGAGTCAGGCAACTATGGATGAACGAAATAG
ACAGATCGCTGAGATAGGTGCCTCACTGATTAAGCATTGGTAACTGTCAGACCAAGTTTACTCATATATA
CTTTAGATTGATTTAAAACTTCATTTTTAATTTAAAAGGATCTAGGTGAAGATCCTTTTTGATAATCTCA
TGACCAAAATCCCTTAACGTGAGTTTTCGTTCCACTGAGCGTCAGACCCCGTAGAAAAGATCAAAGGATC
TTCTTGAGATCCTTTTTTTCTGCGCGTAATCTGCTGCTTGCAAACAAAAAAACCACCGCTACCAGCGGTG
GTTTGTTTGCCGGATCAAGAGCTACCAACTCTTTTTCCGAAGGTAACTGGCTTCAGCAGAGCGCAGATAC
CAAATACTGTTCTTCTAGTGTAGCCGTAGTTAGGCCACCACTTCAAGAACTCTGTAGCACCGCCTACATA
CCTCGCTCTGCTAATCCTGTTACCAGTGGCTGCTGCCAGTGGCGATAAGTCGTGTCTTACCGGGTTGGAC
TCAAGACGATAGTTACCGGATAAGGCGCAGCGGTCGGGCTGAACGGGGGGTTCGTGCACACAGCCCAGCT
TGGAGCGAACGACCTACACCGAACTGAGATACCTACAGCGTGAGCTATGAGAAAGCGCCACGCTTCCCGA
AGGGAGAAAGGCGGACAGGTATCCGGTAAGCGGCAGGGTCGGAACAGGAGAGCGCACGAGGGAGCTTCCA
GGGGGAAACGCCTGGTATCTTTATAGTCCTGTCGGGTTTCGCCACCTCTGACTTGAGCGTCGATTTTTGT
GATGCTCGTCAGGGGGGCGGAGCCTATGGAAAAACGCCAGCAACGCGGCCTTTTTACGGTTCCTGGCCTT
TTGCTGGCCTTTTGCTCACATGT
Features (pLannotate 1.2.2; 25 found; start..end, strand, type, name):
     12..39      +  repeat_region  AAV2 ITR (fragment): inverted terminal repeat of adeno-associated virus serotype 2 inverted
     68..95      +  repeat_region  AAV2 ITR (fragment): inverted terminal repeat of adeno-associated virus serotype 2 inverted
    158..224     +  CDS            small t antigen (fragment): SV40 (simian virus 40) small t antigen
    231..1409    +  promoter       EF-1α promoter: strong constitutive promoter for human elongation factor EF-1α
   1416..1433    +  misc_feature   MCS (fragment): pUC18/19 multiple cloning site
   1440..1473    +  protein_bind   lox2272: Cre-mediated recombination occurs in the 8-bp core sequence (GGATACTT). lox2272 sites are compatible with each other, but incompatible with loxP or loxN sites (Lee and Saito, 1988). Cre recombinase
   1474..1523    -  intron         β-globin intron (fragment): internally truncated intron from human β-globin
   1524..1557    +  protein_bind   loxP: Cre-mediated recombination occurs in the 8-bp core sequence (GCATACAT). Cre recombinase
   1587..2470    -  CDS            HaloTag® (fragment): modified bacterial dehalogenase that forms covalent bonds with chloroalkane derivatives
   2495..3919    -  CDS            Mecp2: MECP2_MOUSE - Experimental evidence at protein level: Swiss-Prot protein existence level 1. Chromosomal protein that binds to methylated DNA. It can bind specifically to a single methyl-CpG pair. It is not influenced by sequences flanking the methyl-CpGs. Mediates transcriptional repression through interaction with histone deacetylase and the corepressor SIN3. Binds both 5-methylcytosine (5mC) and 5-hydroxymethylcytosine (5hmC)- containing DNA, with a preference for 5-methylcytosine (5mC). From Mus musculus (Mouse).
   3957..3978    +  promoter       chicken β-actin promoter (fragment): contains a 21-bp deletion relative to the standard chicken β-actin promoter
   4004..4037    -  protein_bind   lox2272: Cre-mediated recombination occurs in the 8-bp core sequence (GGATACTT). lox2272 sites are compatible with each other, but incompatible with loxP or loxN sites (Lee and Saito, 1988). Cre recombinase
   4038..4087    -  intron         β-globin intron (fragment): internally truncated intron from human β-globin
   4088..4121    -  protein_bind   loxP: Cre-mediated recombination occurs in the 8-bp core sequence (GCATACAT). Cre recombinase
   4122..4146    +  misc_feature   MCS (fragment): pBluescript multiple cloning site
   4146..4734    +  misc_feature   WPRE: woodchuck hepatitis virus posttranscriptional regulatory element
   4766..5242    +  polyA_signal   hGH poly(A) signal: human growth hormone polyadenylation signal
   5282..5422    +  repeat_region  AAV2 ITR: inverted terminal repeat of adeno-associated virus serotype 2 inverted
   5427..5478    -  misc_feature   bom (fragment): basis of mobility region from pBR322
   5497..5952    +  rep_origin     f1 ori (sequence partly withheld): f1 bacteriophage origin of replication; arrow indicates direction of (+) strand synthesis
   5953..6002    -  misc_feature   bom (fragment): basis of mobility region from pBR322
   6104..6139    -  CDS            rop (fragment): Rop protein, which maintains plasmids at low copy number; rop
   6234..6338    +  promoter       AmpR promoter: bla
   6339..7199    +  CDS            AmpR: β-lactamase; bla; confers resistance to ampicillin, carbenicillin, and related antibiotics
   7370..7958    +  rep_origin     ori: high-copy-number ColE1/pMB1/pBR322/pUC origin of replication
