[The description below was written by a language model from this plasmid's Addgene catalogue record and pLannotate feature annotations shown in this document.]
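Description:
EF1a_DIO_R133C-HaloTag is an AAV transfer plasmid built on the pAAV-EF1a backbone for Cre-dependent expression in mammalian cells. It encodes mouse MeCP2 (described as isoform 1 / alpha in the record) carrying the R133C substitution, fused at its C terminus to HaloTag. The plasmid is propagated in bacteria through a high-copy ColE1/pUC-type origin and selected with ampicillin via the β-lactamase gene; an f1 origin is also present. The catalogue lists about 8.1 kb, while the annotated sequencing result is about 8.0 kb. In that record the downstream AAV2 ITR is detected in full, whereas the upstream ITR appears only as short fragments. This may reflect the difficulty of sequencing through ITRs or a partial loss, and the record does not resolve it. Several other tiny hits (SV40 small t, β-globin intron, chicken β-actin promoter, bom, rop) look like short fragment matches rather than functional parts.

Between the ITRs, the human EF-1α promoter is followed by a double-floxed inverted open reading frame (DIO) cassette. A lox2272/loxP pair sits upstream and an oppositely oriented lox2272/loxP pair sits downstream of the Mecp2-HaloTag coding sequence, which lies in antisense orientation relative to the promoter. Without Cre, no sense transcript of the fusion is made. Cre recombination between one compatible pair inverts the cassette, and excision between the other pair then locks it in the sense orientation, allowing EF-1α-driven expression. A WPRE and the human growth hormone polyadenylation signal enhance and terminate the transcript.

HaloTag binds chloroalkane ligands covalently, so the fusion can be labelled with fluorescent dyes. In keeping with the associated study of MeCP2 nuclear dynamics in live neurons, the construct suits imaging of this mutant's chromatin interactions in Cre-defined cell populations.
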