Addgene plasmid #164064: EF1a_DIO_R133C-HaloTag
Purpose: Double-Floxed Inverted Open reading frame for mouseMeCP2(alpha) carrying R133C mutation
Depositing lab: Nathaniel Heintz. Depositing organization: Rockefeller University. Publication: MeCP2 nuclear dynamics in live neurons results from low and high affinity chromatin interactions. Piccolo FM, Liu Z, Dong P, Hsu CL, Stoyanova EI, Rao A, Tjian R, Heintz N. Elife. 2019 Dec 23;8. pii: 51449. doi: 10.7554/eLife.51449. PubMed 31868585.
Backbone
  Vector backbone: pAAV-EF1a
  Total vector size (bp): 8063
  Vector type: Mammalian Expression, AAV
Growth in bacteria
  Bacterial resistance: Ampicillin, 100 μg/mL
  Growth temperature: 37°C
  Growth strain: NEB Stable
  Copy number: Unknown
Gene/Insert
  Gene/Insert name: MeCP2 Isoform 1 R133C (alt name: Mecp2)
  Species: M. musculus (mouse)
  Insert size (bp): 2400
  Entrez Gene: Mecp2 (a.k.a. 1500041B07Rik, D630021H01Rik, Mbd5, WBP10)
  Promoter: EF1a
  Tag / fusion protein: HaloTag (C terminal on insert)
  Cloning method: Unknown
  Sequencing primers: 5′ CTGGATTGTAGCTGCTATTAGCAATATGA
Terms and licenses: Academic/Nonprofit Terms; Industry Terms: Not Available to Industry
How to cite: EF1a_DIO_R133C-HaloTag was a gift from Nathaniel Heintz (Addgene plasmid # 164064 ; http://n2t.net/addgene:164064 ; RRID:Addgene_164064)
